Features (pLannotate 1.2.2; 32 found; start..end, strand, type, name):
    416..759     +  promoter       TEF promoter: Ashbya gossypii TEF promoter
    802..1455    +  CDS            HIS3: HIS7_YEAST - Experimental evidence at protein level: Swiss-Prot protein existence level 1. From Saccharomyces cerevisiae (strain ATCC 204508 / S288c) (Baker's yeast).
   1462..1659    +  terminator     TEF terminator: Ashbya gossypii TEF terminator
   1912..2403    -  CDS            YFB5_YEAST: Protein predicted: Swiss-Prot protein existence level 4. From Saccharomyces cerevisiae (strain ATCC 204508 / S288c) (Baker's yeast).
   2755..2773    -  misc_feature   MCS (fragment): pUC18/19 multiple cloning site
   2876..2894    -  misc_feature   MCS (fragment): pUC18/19 multiple cloning site
   2997..3015    -  misc_feature   MCS (fragment): pUC18/19 multiple cloning site
   3118..3136    -  misc_feature   MCS (fragment): pUC18/19 multiple cloning site
   3239..3257    -  misc_feature   MCS (fragment): pUC18/19 multiple cloning site
   3360..3378    -  misc_feature   MCS (fragment): pUC18/19 multiple cloning site
   3481..3499    -  misc_feature   MCS (fragment): pUC18/19 multiple cloning site
   3602..3620    -  misc_feature   MCS (fragment): pUC18/19 multiple cloning site
   3723..3741    -  misc_feature   MCS (fragment): pUC18/19 multiple cloning site
   3844..3862    -  misc_feature   MCS (fragment): pUC18/19 multiple cloning site
   3965..3983    -  misc_feature   MCS (fragment): pUC18/19 multiple cloning site
   4086..4104    -  misc_feature   MCS (fragment): pUC18/19 multiple cloning site
   4193..4501    +  CDS            GLT1 (fragment): GLT1_YEAST - Experimental evidence at protein level: Swiss-Prot protein existence level 1. Forms L-glutamate from L-glutamine and 2-oxoglutarate. Represents an alternative pathway to L-glutamate dehydrogenase for the biosynthesis of L-glutamate. Participates with glutamine synthetase in ammonia assimilation processes. The enzyme is specific for NADH, L- glutamine and 2-oxoglutarate. From Saccharomyces cerevisiae (strain ATCC 204508 / S288c) (Baker's yeast).
   4535..4553    -  promoter       T7 promoter: promoter for bacteriophage T7 RNA polymerase
   4556..4703    +  CDS            lacZα (fragment): LacZα fragment of β-galactosidase; lacZ fragment
   4713..5016    +  CDS            ccdB (fragment): CcdB, a bacterial toxin that poisons DNA gyrase; ccdB; Plasmids containing the ccdB gene cannot be propagated in standard E. coli strains.
   5064..5333    +  CDS            tnpA (fragment): TN5P_ECOLX - Also known as tnp. Experimental evidence at protein level: Swiss-Prot protein existence level 1. Mediates transposition of transposon Tn5 by a 'cut and paste' mechanism. First, the monomeric transposase binds the 19 bp inverted DNA repeats flanking the transposon. Then, dimerization of the DNA- bound transposase creates a synaptic DNA complex. After nicking of the first DNA strand, excision of the transposon proceeds through a series of intermediates. The transposase then mediates the insertion of the transposon at a new site by strand transfer. The activity of the wild- type tran
   5365..6159    +  CDS            NeoR/KanR: aminoglycoside phosphotransferase from Tn5; aph(3')-II (or nptII); confers resistance to neomycin, kanamycin, and G418 (Geneticin®)
   6180..6230    -  misc_feature   bom (fragment): basis of mobility region from pBR322
   6257..6316    +  promoter       AmpR promoter (fragment): bla
   6409..7267    -  CDS            AmpR: β-lactamase; bla; confers resistance to ampicillin, carbenicillin, and related antibiotics
   7268..7320    -  promoter       AmpR promoter (fragment): bla
   7391..7979    +  rep_origin     ori: high-copy-number ColE1/pMB1/pBR322/pUC origin of replication
   8162..8254    +  CDS            lacI (fragment): lac repressor; lacI; The lac repressor binds to the lac operator to inhibit transcription in E. coli. This inhibition can be relieved by adding lactose or isopropyl-β-D-thiogalactopyranoside (IPTG).
   8267..8288    +  protein_bind   CAP binding site: CAP binding activates transcription in the presence of cAMP. E. coli catabolite activator protein
   8303..8333    +  promoter       lac promoter: promoter for the E. coli lac operon
   8341..8357    +  protein_bind   lac operator: The lac repressor binds to the lac operator to inhibit transcription in E. coli. This inhibition can be relieved by adding lactose or isopropyl-β-D-thiogalactopyranoside (IPTG). lac repressor encoded by lacI
   8402..8420    +  promoter       T3 promoter: promoter for bacteriophage T3 RNA polymerase
>Addgene plasmid | pVW293 | analyzer sequence | sequence record 269855
TTAATTAAACCGTTCAACCCTATACAGCGCAAATTTGGTCCTAATACACTTCGGTTTTAATGCGTCAATC
CGATTGGCTCCGATAAGCTTTTGCACATTTTTCAAGTCATATGTCACGACGAACGTGATGCCCGCAAAAC
GTAAAAAAAAGAAGCAATAAATTGCCCAAAAAAAAAATATAAACTGCTTTTCTTAGTCATTCATAAGTTC
TGATGGTCTTCCTTATCTTATTGTATTTTTCGTCCTATTGTTTCATTTCTTACCAAATTAATCAATTCTT
ATATCTTACTTGATAACACACCAAACTAATCGTCTCCACATCATAGGAAGATAGGAAATTGCTATCTCAG
TCCTATACTACGCAGACCTCGAGTCTGTTTAGCTTGCCTCGTCCCCGCCGGGTCACCCGGCCAGCGACAT
GGAGGCCCAGAATACCCTCCTTGACAGTCTTGACGTGCGCAGCTCAGGGGCATGATGTGACTGTCGCCCG
TACATTTAGCCCATACATCCCCATGTATAATCATTTGCATCCATACATTTTGATGGCCGCACGGCGCGAA
GCAAAAATTACGGCTCCTCGCTGCAGACCTGCGAGCAGGGAAACGCTCCCCTCACAGACGCGTTGAATTG
TCCCCACGCCGCGCCCCTGTAGAGAAATATAAAAGGTTAGGATTTGCCACTGAGGTTCTTCTTTCATATA
CTTCCTTTTAAAATCTTGCTAGGATACAGTTCTCACATCACATCCGAACATAAACAACCATGGCAGAACC
AGCCCAAAAAAAGCAAAAACAAACTGTTCAGGAGCGCAAGGCGTTTATCTCCCGTATCACTAATGAAACT
AAAATTCAAATCGCTATTTCGCTGAATGGTGGTTATATTCAAATAAAAGATTCGATTCTTCCTGCAAAGA
AGGATGACGATGTAGCTTCCCAAGCTACTCAGTCACAGGTCATCGATATTCACACAGGTGTTGGCTTTTT
GGATCATATGATCCATGCGTTGGCAAAACACTCTGGTTGGTCTCTTATTGTTGAATGTATTGGTGACCTG
CACATTGACGATCACCATACTACCGAAGATTGCGGTATCGCATTAGGGCAAGCGTTCAAAGAAGCAATGG
GTGCTGTCCGTGGTGTAAAAAGATTCGGTACTGGGTTCGCACCATTGGATGAGGCGCTATCACGTGCCGT
AGTCGATTTATCTAGTAGACCATTTGCTGTAATCGACCTTGGATTGAAGAGAGAGATGATTGGTGATTTA
TCCACTGAAATGATTCCACACTTTTTGGAAAGTTTCGCGGAGGCGGCCAGAATTACTTTGCATGTTGATT
GTCTGAGAGGTTTCAACGATCACCACAGAAGTGAGAGTGCGTTCAAGGCTTTGGCTGTTGCCATAAGAGA
AGCTATTTCTAGCAATGGCACCAATGACGTTCCCTCAACCAAAGGTGTTTTGATGTGAAGTACTGACAAT
AAAAAGATTCTTGTTTTCAAGAACTTGTCATTTGTATAGTTTTTTTATATTGTAGTTGTTCTATTTTAAT
CAAATGTTAGCGTGATTTATATTTTTTTTCGCCTCGACATCATCTGCCCAGATGCGAAGTTAAGTGCGCA
GAAAGTAATATCATGCGTCAATCGTATGTGAATGCTGGTCGCTATACTGCTGTCGATTCGATACTAACGC
CGCCATCCAGAGCTCTGATATAGGACTTCTCTCTCTTTTTTTTTTTTTTTGTCCAGGTGGAGTGCGATTT
GTTCGTTATATGCCTCATTCCTTAATTTTTATCAGTCAGAACGTTATTTCGCGCTGCAAGTTCCTTACTT
TTCCATAGAGTTCCACAGGATGTAAAGAAAAATAATGATAAAAAAAAGCAGAACATATTACCCTTCTTTT
GGAGCGTACTTCCATCTGTTACCCGCTCATCCAAATGCACATTCTGTTACCCTCTTGTTCGGTATTTTTC
GGAGTTCTCCTTTTCTCCTTCTTTTCCTCTTGATACACAGAAAAGTGGGAGAAGGTAGGGGGAGTCAGAG
AATGAAGAAAAAAAGGGGACGCGCAAATCCAAGTGAAAATCTCCGGGAGCGGGCGGATCCCACTAACGGC
CCAGCCGAAAATGGAAAAAAAGGGTCGGTGATGTGTGGGTGCCAGCTGGCGGTAGCAATGACGACGTGTT
GACGGGCCCTTGGCTCTTGGGACAAGGACTAGAAGCCAAAAGCCAGAGGCGGTAAAAATAGCAAGACTAG
AATATTGCTGGCATCTGTTAAGGGGATATGTTGCAACTTGCAGGGGGCGGCACAAAATAACATAGAAACG
TAGTAAAGAGGGGAAAAGGAAAAGGAAAAGGAAAAGGAAGGAAAAAAACCCATTGACGTAGAAATTGAAA
GAAGGAAAGGTATACGCAAGCATTAATACAACCCACAAACACAGACCAGAAGCACTCTAGACGGAGAGTA
ACTAGATCTACAGCCCCTGGAAAATCGTTTGGTCAACTTTGAGGTTCCGGTCGTCCCCCTCTTGATCTGA
AAGGTCTTTCTCTAAATCTATATTAAAACGTATAAATAGGACGGTGAATTGCGTTCTACTTCCTCAATTG
CGTTTGATCTTATTTAATCTCTCTCTAATATATAGAAAAAAAAACCATCTGATTATTCGATAATCTCAAA
CAAACAACTCAAAACAAAAAAAACTAAATACAACACCGCGGGGATCCTAAGGTACCTAATTGCCTAGAAA
GGAGCAGACGATATGGCGTCGCTCCCTGCAGGTCGACTCTAGAAACCAGCAGAGCATATGGGCTCGCTGG
CTGCAGTATTCCCGGGTTCATTAGATCCTAAGGTACCTAATTGCCTAGAAAGGAGCAGACGATATGGCGT
CGCTCCCTGCAGGTCGACTCTAGAAACCAGCAGAGCATATGGGCTCGCTGGCTGCAGTATTCCCGGGTTC
ATTAGATCCTAAGGTACCTAATTGCCTAGAAAGGAGCAGACGATATGGCGTCGCTCCCTGCAGGTCGACT
CTAGAAACCAGCAGAGCATATGGGCTCGCTGGCTGCAGTATTCCCGGGTTCATTAGATCCTAAGGTACCT
AATTGCCTAGAAAGGAGCAGACGATATGGCGTCGCTCCCTGCAGGTCGACTCTAGAAACCAGCAGAGCAT
ATGGGCTCGCTGGCTGCAGTATTCCCGGGTTCATTAGATCCTAAGGTACCTAATTGCCTAGAAAGGAGCA
GACGATATGGCGTCGCTCCCTGCAGGTCGACTCTAGAAACCAGCAGAGCATATGGGCTCGCTGGCTGCAG
TATTCCCGGGTTCATTAGATCCTAAGGTACCTAATTGCCTAGAAAGGAGCAGACGATATGGCGTCGCTCC
CTGCAGGTCGACTCTAGAAACCAGCAGAGCATATGGGCTCGCTGGCTGCAGTATTCCCGGGTTCATTAGA
TCCTAAGGTACCTAATTGCCTAGAAAGGAGCAGACGATATGGCGTCGCTCCCTGCAGGTCGACTCTAGAA
ACCAGCAGAGCATATGGGCTCGCTGGCTGCAGTATTCCCGGGTTCATTAGATCCTAAGGTACCTAATTGC
CTAGAAAGGAGCAGACGATATGGCGTCGCTCCCTGCAGGTCGACTCTAGAAACCAGCAGAGCATATGGGC
TCGCTGGCTGCAGTATTCCCGGGTTCATTAGATCCTAAGGTACCTAATTGCCTAGAAAGGAGCAGACGAT
ATGGCGTCGCTCCCTGCAGGTCGACTCTAGAAACCAGCAGAGCATATGGGCTCGCTGGCTGCAGTATTCC
CGGGTTCATTAGATCCTAAGGTACCTAATTGCCTAGAAAGGAGCAGACGATATGGCGTCGCTCCCTGCAG
GTCGACTCTAGAAACCAGCAGAGCATATGGGCTCGCTGGCTGCAGTATTCCCGGGTTCATTAGATCCTAA
GGTACCTAATTGCCTAGAAAGGAGCAGACGATATGGCGTCGCTCCCTGCAGGTCGACTCTAGAAACCAGC
AGAGCATATGGGCTCGCTGGCTGCAGTATTCCCGGGTTCATTAGATCCTAAGGTACCTAATTGCCTAGAA
AGGAGCAGACGATATGGCGTCGCTCCCTGCAGGTCGACTCTAGAAACCAGCAGAGCATATGGGCTCGCTG
GCTGCAGTATTCCCGGGTTCATTAGATCCATGTCCCAGGATAGAATTTTGTTAGATAGATCTATGCCAGT
GTTGAAATCAGACAATTTCGATCCATTGGAAGAAGCTTACGAAGGTGGGACAATTCAAAACTATAACGAT
GAACACCATCTTCATAAATCTTGGGCAAATGTGATTCCGGACAAACGAGGACTTTACGACCCTGATTATG
AACATGACGCTTGTGGTGTCGGTTTCGTAGCAAATAAGCATGGTGAACAGTCTCACAAGATTGTTACTGA
CGCTAGATATCTTTTAGTGAATATGACACATCGTGGTGCCGTCTCATCTGATGGGAACGGTGACGGTGCC
GGTATTCTGCTAGGTATCCCAAGGGCGAATTCGCGGCCGCTAAATTCAATTCGCCCTATAGTGAGTCGTA
TTACAATTCACTGGCCGTCGTTTTACAACGTCGTGACTGGGAAAACCCTGGCGTTACCCAACTTAATCGC
CTTGCAGCACATCCCCCTTTCGCCAGCTGGCGTAATAGCGAAGAGGCCCGCACCGATCGCCCTTCCCAAC
AGTTGCGCAGCCTATACGTACGGCAGTTTAAGGTTTACACCTATAAAAGAGAGAGCCGTTATCGTCTGTT
TGTGGATGTACAGAGTGATATTATTGACACGCCGGGGCGACGGATGGTGATCCCCCTGGCCAGTGCACGT
CTGCTGTCAGATAAAGTCTCCCGTGAACTTTACCCGGTGGTGCATATCGGGGATGAAAGCTGGCGCATGA
TGACCACCGATATGGCCAGTGTGCCGGTCTCCGTTATCGGGGAAGAAGTGGCTGATCTCAGCCACCGCGA
AAATGACATCAAAAACGCCATTAACCTGATGTTCTGGGGAATATAAATGTCAGGCATGAGATTATCAAAA
AGGATCTTCACCTAGATCCTTTTCACGTAGAAAGCCAGTCCGCAGAAACGGTGCTGACCCCGGATGAATG
TCAGCTACTGGGCTATCTGGACAAGGGAAAACGCAAGCGCAAAGAGAAAGCAGGTAGCTTGCAGTGGGCT
TACATGGCGATAGCTAGACTGGGCGGTTTTATGGACAGCAAGCGAACCGGAATTGCCAGCTGGGGCGCCC
TCTGGTAAGGTTGGGAAGCCCTGCAAAGTAAACTGGATGGCTTTCTTGCCGCCAAGGATCTGATGGCGCA
GGGGATCAAGCTCTGATCAAGAGACAGGATGAGGATCGTTTCGCATGATTGAACAAGATGGATTGCACGC
AGGTTCTCCGGCCGCTTGGGTGGAGAGGCTATTCGGCTATGACTGGGCACAACAGACAATCGGCTGCTCT
GATGCCGCCGTGTTCCGGCTGTCAGCGCAGGGGCGCCCGGTTCTTTTTGTCAAGACCGACCTGTCCGGTG
CCCTGAATGAACTGCAAGACGAGGCAGCGCGGCTATCGTGGCTGGCCACGACGGGCGTTCCTTGCGCAGC
TGTGCTCGACGTTGTCACTGAAGCGGGAAGGGACTGGCTGCTATTGGGCGAAGTGCCGGGGCAGGATCTC
CTGTCATCTCACCTTGCTCCTGCCGAGAAAGTATCCATCATGGCTGATGCAATGCGGCGGCTGCATACGC
TTGATCCGGCTACCTGCCCATTCGACCACCAAGCGAAACATCGCATCGAGCGAGCACGTACTCGGATGGA
AGCCGGTCTTGTCGATCAGGATGATCTGGACGAAGAGCATCAGGGGCTCGCGCCAGCCGAACTGTTCGCC
AGGCTCAAGGCGAGCATGCCCGACGGCGAGGATCTCGTCGTGACCCATGGCGATGCCTGCTTGCCGAATA
TCATGGTGGAAAATGGCCGCTTTTCTGGATTCATCGACTGTGGCCGGCTGGGTGTGGCGGACCGCTATCA
GGACATAGCGTTGGCTACCCGTGATATTGCTGAAGAGCTTGGCGGCGAATGGGCTGACCGCTTCCTCGTG
CTTTACGGTATCGCCGCTCCCGATTCGCAGCGCATCGCCTTCTATCGCCTTCTTGACGAGTTCTTCTGAA
TTATTAACGCTTACAATTTCCTGATGCGGTATTTTCTCCTTACGCATCTGTGCGGTATTTCACACCGCAT
CAGGTGGCACTTTTCGGGGAAATGTGCGCGGAACCCCTATTTGTTTATTTTTCTAAATACATTCAAATAT
GTATCCGCTCATGAGATTATCAAAAAGGATCTTCACCTAGATCCTTTTAAATTAAAAATGAAGTTTTAAA
TCAATCTAAAGTATATATGAGTAAACTTGGTCTGACAGTTACCAATGCTTAATCAGTGAGGCACCTATCT
CAGCGATCTGTCTATTTCGTTCATCCATAGTTGCCTGACTCCCCGTCGTGTAGATAACTACGATACGGGA
GGGCTTACCATCTGGCCCCAGTGCTGCAATGATACCGCGAGACCACGCTCACCGGCTCCAGATTTATCAG
CAATAAACCAGCCAGCCGGAAGGCCGAGCGCAGAAGTGGTCCTGCAACTTTATCCGCCTCCATCCAGTCT
ATTAATTGTTGCCGGGAAGCTAGAGTAAGTAGTTCGCCAGTTAATAGTTTGCGCAACGTTGTTGCCATTG
CTACAGGCATCGTGGTGTCACGCTCGTCGTTTGGTATGGCTTCATTCAGCTCCGGTTCCCAACGATCAAG
GCGAGTTACATGATCCCCCATGTTGTGCAAAAAAGCGGTTAGCTCCTTCGGTCCTCCGATCGTTGTCAGA
AGTAAGTTGGCCGCAGTGTTATCACTCATGGTTATGGCAGCACTGCATAATTCTCTTACTGTCATGCCAT
CCGTAAGATGCTTTTCTGTGACTGGTGAGTACTCAACCAAGTCATTCTGAGAATAGTGTATGCGGCGACC
GAGTTGCTCTTGCCCGGCGTCAATACGGGATAATACCGCGCCACATAGCAGAACTTTAAAAGTGCTCATC
ATTGGAAAACGTTCTTCGGGGCGAAAACTCTCAAGGATCTTACCGCTGTTGAGATCCAGTTCGATGTAAC
CCACTCGTGCACCCAACTGATCTTCAGCATCTTTTACTTTCACCAGCGTTTCTGGGTGAGCAAAAACAGG
AAGGCAAAATGCCGCAAAAAAGGGAATAAGGGCGACACGGAAATGTTGAATACTCATACTCTTCCTTTTT
CAATATTATTGAAGCATTTATCAGGGTTATTGTCTCATGACCAAAATCCCTTAACGTGAGTTTTCGTTCC
ACTGAGCGTCAGACCCCGTAGAAAAGATCAAAGGATCTTCTTGAGATCCTTTTTTTCTGCGCGTAATCTG
CTGCTTGCAAACAAAAAAACCACCGCTACCAGCGGTGGTTTGTTTGCCGGATCAAGAGCTACCAACTCTT
TTTCCGAAGGTAACTGGCTTCAGCAGAGCGCAGATACCAAATACTGTTCTTCTAGTGTAGCCGTAGTTAG
GCCACCACTTCAAGAACTCTGTAGCACCGCCTACATACCTCGCTCTGCTAATCCTGTTACCAGTGGCTGC
TGCCAGTGGCGATAAGTCGTGTCTTACCGGGTTGGACTCAAGACGATAGTTACCGGATAAGGCGCAGCGG
TCGGGCTGAACGGGGGGTTCGTGCACACAGCCCAGCTTGGAGCGAACGACCTACACCGAACTGAGATACC
TACAGCGTGAGCTATGAGAAAGCGCCACGCTTCCCGAAGGGAGAAAGGCGGACAGGTATCCGGTAAGCGG
CAGGGTCGGAACAGGAGAGCGCACGAGGGAGCTTCCAGGGGGAAACGCCTGGTATCTTTATAGTCCTGTC
GGGTTTCGCCACCTCTGACTTGAGCGTCGATTTTTGTGATGCTCGTCAGGGGGGCGGAGCCTATGGAAAA
ACGCCAGCAACGCGGCCTTTTTACGGTTCCTGGCCTTTTGCTGGCCTTTTGCTCACATGTTCTTTCCTGC
GTTATCCCCTGATTCTGTGGATAACCGTATTACCGCCTTTGAGTGAGCTGATACCGCTCGCCGCAGCCGA
ACGACCGAGCGCAGCGAGTCAGTGAGCGAGGAAGCGGAAGAGCGCCCAATACGCAAACCGCCTCTCCCCG
CGCGTTGGCCGATTCATTAATGCAGCTGGCACGACAGGTTTCCCGACTGGAAAGCGGGCAGTGAGCGCAA
CGCAATTAATGTGAGTTAGCTCACTCATTAGGCACCCCAGGCTTTACACTTTATGCTTCCGGCTCGTATG
TTGTGTGGAATTGTGAGCGGATAACAATTTCACACAGGAAACAGCTATGACCATGATTACGCCAAGCTCA
GAATTAACCCTCACTAAAGGGACTAGTCCTGCAGGTTTAAACGAATTCGCCCTTATATA
